>Addgene plasmid #144818 | TFORF3342 | addgene full sequence | sequence record 353391 | Addgene NGS Result
GGCTCCGGTGCCCGTCAGTGGGCAGAGCGCACATCGCCCACAGTCCCCGAGAAGTTGGGGGGAGGGGTCG
GCAATTGAACCGGTGCCTAGAGAAGGTGGCGCGGGGTAAACTGGGAAAGTGATGTCGTGTACTGGCTCCG
CCTTTTTCCCGAGGGTGGGGGAGAACCGTATATAAGTGCAGTAGTCGCCGTGAACGTTCTTTTTCGCAAC
GGGTTTGCCGCCAGAACACAGGTAAGTGCCGTGTGTGGTTCCCGCGGGCCTGGCCTCTTTACGGGTTATG
GCCCTTGCGTGCCTTGAATTACTTCCACCTGGCTGCAGTACGTGATTCTTGATCCCGAGCTTCGGGTTGG
AAGTGGGTGGGAGAGTTCGAGGCCTTGCGCTTAAGGAGCCCCTTCGCCTCGTGCTTGAGTTGAGGCCTGG
CCTGGGCGCTGGGGCCGCCGCGTGCGAATCTGGTGGCACCTTCGCGCCTGTCTCGCTGCTTTCGATAAGT
CTCTAGCCATTTAAAATTTTTGATGACCTGCTGCGACGCTTTTTTTCTGGCAAGATAGTCTTGTAAATGC
GGGCCAAGATCTGCACACTGGTATTTCGGTTTTTGGGGCCGCGGGCGGCGACGGGGCCCGTGCGTCCCAG
CGCACATGTTCGGCGAGGCGGGGCCTGCGAGCGCGGCCACCGAGAATCGGACGGGGGTAGTCTCAAGCTG
GCCGGCCTGCTCTGGTGCCTGGCCTCGCGCCGCCGTGTATCGCCCCGCCCTGGGCGGCAAGGCTGGCCCG
GTCGGCACCAGTTGCGTGAGCGGAAAGATGGCCGCTTCCCGGCCCTGCTGCAGGGAGCTCAAAATGGAGG
ACGCGGCGCTCGGGAGAGCGGGCGGGTGAGTCACCCACACAAAGGAAAAGGGCCTTTCCGTCCTCAGCCG
TCGCTTCATGTGACTCCACGGAGTACCGGGCGCCGTCCAGGCACCTCGATTAGTTCTCGAGCTTTTGGAG
TACGTCGTCTTTAGGTTGGGGGGAGGGGTTTTATGCGATGGAGTTTCCCCACACTGAGTGGGTGGAGACT
GAAGTTAGGCCAGCTTGGCACTTGATGTAATTCTCCTTGGAATTTGCCCTTTTTGAGTTTGGATCTTGGT
TCATTCTCAAGCCTCAGACAGTGGTTCAAAGTTTTTTTCTTCCATTTCAGGTGTCGTGAGGCTAGCATCG
ATTGATCAACAAGTTTGTACAAAAAAGCAGGCACCATGGATCTGACTCTTGCTGAACTTCAGGAAATGGC
ATCTCGCCAGCAGCAACAGATTGAAGCCCAGCAACAATTGCTGGCAACTAAGGAACAGCGCTTAAAGTTT
TTGAAACAACAAGATCAGCGACAACAGCAACAAGTTGCTGAGCAGGAGAAACTTAAAAGGCTAAAAGAAA
TAGCTGAGAATCAGGAAGCTAAGCTAAAAAAAGTGAGAGCACTTAAAGGCCACGTGGAACAGAAGAGACT
AAGCAATGGGAAACTTGTGGAGGAAATTGAACAGATGAATAATTTGTTCCAGCAAAAACAGAGGGAGCTC
GTCCTGGCTGTGTCAAAAGTAGAAGAACTGACCAGGCAGCTAGAGATGCTCAAGAACGGCAGGATCGACA
GCCACCATGACAATCAGTCTGCAGTGGCTGAGCTTGATCGCCTCTATAAGGAGCTGCAGCTAAGAAACAA
ATTGAATCAAGAGCAGAATGCCAAGCTACAACAACAGAGGGAGTGTTTGAATAAGCGTAATTCAGAAGTG
GCAGTCATGGATAAGCGTGTTAATGAGCTGAGGGACCGGCTGTGGAAGAAGAAGGCAGCTCTACAGCAAA
AAGAAAATCTACCAGTTTCATCTGATGGAAATCTTCCCCAGCAAGCCGCGTCAGCCCCAAGCCGTGTGGC
TGCAGTAGGTCCCTATATCCAGTCGTCTACTATGCCTCGGATGCCCTCAAGGCCTGAATTGCTGGTGAAG
CCAGCCCTGCCGGATGGTTCCTTGGTCATTCAGGCTTCAGAGGGGCCGATGAAAATACAGACACTGCCCA
ACATGAGATCTGGGGCTGCTTCACAAACTAAAGGCTCTAAAATCCATCCAGTTGGCCCTGATTGGAGTCC
TTCAAATGCAGATCTTTTCCCAAGCCAAGGCTCTGCTTCTGTACCTCAAAGCACTGGGAATGCTCTGGAT
CAAGTTGATGATGGAGAGGTTCCGCTGAGGGAGAAAGAGAAGAAAGTGCGTCCGTTCTCAATGTTTGATG
CAGTAGACCAGTCCAATGCCCCACCTTCCTTTGGTACTCTGAGGAAGAACCAGAGCAGTGAAGATATCTT
GCGGGATGCTCAGGTTGCAAATAAAAATGTGGCTAAAGTACCACCTCCTGTTCCTACAAAACCAAAACAG
ATTAATTTGCCTTATTTTGGACAAACTAATCAGCCACCTTCAGACATTAAGCCAGACGGAAGTTCTCAGC
AGTTGTCAACAGTTGTTCCGTCCATGGGAACTAAACCAAAACCAGCAGGGCAGCAGCCGAGAGTGCTGCT
ATCTCCCAGCATACCTTCGGTTGGCCAAGACCAGACCCTTTCTCCAGGTTCTAAGCAAGAAAGTCCACCT
GCTGCTGCCGTCCGGCCCTTTACTCCCCAGCCTTCCAAAGACACCTTACTTCCACCCTTCAGAAAACCCC
AGACCGTGGCAGCAAGTTCAATATATTCCATGTATACGCAACAGCAGGCGCCAGGAAAAAACTTCCAGCA
GGCTGTGCAGAGCGCGTTGACCAAGACTCATACCAGAGGGCCACACTTTTCAAGTGTATATGGTAAGCCT
GTAATTGCTGCTGCCCAGAATCAACAGCAGCACCCAGAGAACATTTATTCCAATAGCCAGGGCAAGCCTG
GCAGTCCAGAACCTGAAACAGAGCCTGTTTCTTCAGTTCAGGAGAACCATGAAAACGAAAGAATTCCTCG
GCCACTCAGCCCAACTAAATTACTGCCTTTCTTATCTAATCCTTACCGAAACCAGAGTGATGCTGACCTA
GAAGCCTTACGAAAGAAACTGTCTAACGCACCAAGGCCTCTAAAGAAACGTAGTTCTATTACAGAGCCAG
AGGGTCCTAATGGGCCAAATATTCAGAAGCTTTTATATCAGAGGACCACCATAGCGGCCATGGAGACCAT
CTCTGTCCCATCATACCCATCCAAGTCAGCTTCTGTGACTGCCAGCTCAGAAAGCCCAGTAGAAATCCAG
AATCCATATTTACATGTGGAGCCCGAAAAGGAGGTGGTCTCTCTGGTTCCTGAATCATTGTCCCCAGAGG
ATGTGGGGAATGCCAGTACAGAGAACAGTGACATGCCAGCTCCTTCTCCAGGCCTTGATTATGAGCCTGA
GGGAGTCCCAGACAACAGCCCAAATCTCCAGAATAACCCAGAAGAACCAAATCCAGAGGCTCCACATGTG
CTTGATGTGTACCTGGAGGAGTACCCTCCATACCCACCCCCACCATACCCATCTGGGGAGCCTGAAGGGC
CCGGAGAAGACTCGGTGAGCATGCGCCCGCCTGAAATCACCGGGCAGGTCTCTCTGCCTCCTGGTAAAAG
GACAAACTTGCGTAAAACTGGCTCAGAGCGTATCGCTCATGGAATGAGGGTGAAATTCAACCCCCTTGCT
TTACTGCTAGATTCGTCTTTGGAGGGAGAATTTGACCTTGTACAGAGAATTATTTATGAGGTTGATGACC
CAAGCCTCCCCAATGATGAAGGCATCACGGCTCTTCACAATGCTGTGTGTGCAGGCCACACAGAAATCGT
TAAGTTCCTGGTACAGTTTGGTGTAAATGTAAATGCTGCTGATAGTGATGGATGGACTCCATTACATTGT
GCTGCCTCATGTAACAACGTCCAAGTGTGTAAGTTTTTGGTGGAGTCAGGAGCCGCTGTGTTTGCCATGA
CCTACAGTGACATGCAGACTGCTGCAGATAAGTGCGAGGAAATGGAGGAAGGCTACACTCAGTGCTCCCA
ATTTCTTTATGGAGTTCAGGAGAAGATGGGCATAATGAATAAAGGAGTCATTTATGCGCTTTGGGATTAT
GAACCTCAGAATGATGATGAGCTGCCCATGAAAGAAGGAGACTGCATGACAATCATCCACAGGGAAGACG
AAGATGAAATCGAATGGTGGTGGGCGCGCCTTAATGATAAGGAGGGATATGTTCCACGTAACTTGCTGGG
ACTGTACCCAAGAATTAAACCAAGACAAAGGAGCTTGGCCTGAGACCCAGCTTTCTTGTACAAAGTGGTT
GATATCGGTAAGCCTATCCCTAACCCTCTCCTCGGTCTCGATTCTACGTAGTAATGAACTAGTCCGTAAC
TTGAAAGTATTTCGATTTCTTGGCTTTATATATCTTGTGGAAAGGACGACCCGCACGCAAACTACATTCG
TCAACGCGTTAAGTCGACAATCAACCTCTGGATTACAAAATTTGTGAAAGATTGACTGGTATTCTTAACT
ATGTTGCTCCTTTTACGCTATGTGGATACGCTGCTTTAATGCCTTTGTATCATGCTATTGCTTCCCGTAT
GGCTTTCATTTTCTCCTCCTTGTATAAATCCTGGTTGCTGTCTCTTTATGAGGAGTTGTGGCCCGTTGTC
AGGCAACGTGGCGTGGTGTGCACTGTGTTTGCTGACGCAACCCCCACTGGTTGGGGCATTGCCACCACCT
GTCAGCTCCTTTCCGGGACTTTCGCTTTCCCCCTCCCTATTGCCACGGCGGAACTCATCGCCGCCTGCCT
TGCCCGCTGCTGGACAGGGGCTCGGCTGTTGGGCACTGACAATTCCGTGGTGTTGTCGGGGAAATCATCG
TCCTTTCCTTGGCTGCTCGCCTGTGTTGCCACCTGGATTCTGCGCGGGACGTCCTTCTGCTACGTCCCTT
CGGCCCTCAATCCAGCGGACCTTCCTTCCCGCGGCCTGCTGCCGGCTCTGCGGCCTCTTCCGCGTCTTCG
CCTTCGCCCTCAGACGAGTCGGATCTCCCTTTGGGCCGCCTCCCCGCGTCGACTTTAAGACCAATGACTT
ACAAGGCAGCTGTAGATCTTAGCCACTTTTTAAAAGAAAAGGGGGGACTGGAAGGGCTAATTCACTCCCA
ACGAAGACAAGATCTGCTTTTTGCTTGTACTGGGTCTCTCTGGTTAGACCAGATCTGAGCCTGGGAGCTC
TCTGGCTAACTAGGGAACCCACTGCTTAAGCCTCAATAAAGCTTGCCTTGAGTGCTTCAAGTAGTGTGTG
CCCGTCTGTTGTGTGACTCTGGTAACTAGAGATCCCTCAGACCCTTTTAGTCAGTGTGGAAAATCTCTAG
CAGTACGTATAGTAGTTCATGTCATCTTATTATTCAGTATTTATAACTTGCAAAGAAATGAATATCAGAG
AGTGAGAGGAACTTGTTTATTGCAGCTTATAATGGTTACAAATAAAGCAATAGCATCACAAATTTCACAA
ATAAAGCATTTTTTTCACTGCATTCTAGTTGTGGTTTGTCCAAACTCATCAATGTATCTTATCATGTCTG
GCTCTAGCTATCCCGCCCCTAACTCCGCCCATCCCGCCCCTAACTCCGCCCAGTTCCGCCCATTCTCCGC
CCCATGGCTGACTAATTTTTTTTATTTATGCAGAGGCCGAGGCCGCCTCGGCCTCTGAGCTATTCCAGAA
GTAGTGAGGAGGCTTTTTTGGAGGCCTAGGGACGTACCCAATTCGCCCTATAGTGAGTCGTATTACGCGC
GCTCACTGGCCGTCGTTTTACAACGTCGTGACTGGGAAAACCCTGGCGTTACCCAACTTAATCGCCTTGC
AGCACATCCCCCTTTCGCCAGCTGGCGTAATAGCGAAGAGGCCCGCACCGATCGCCCTTCCCAACAGTTG
CGCAGCCTGAATGGCGAATGGG
[124 nt withheld, positions 5903-6026]
C
[91 nt withheld, positions 6028-6118]
A
[49 nt withheld, positions 6120-6168]
CCTTTGACGTTGGAGTCCACGTTCTTT
[37 nt withheld, positions 6196-6232]
ACCCTATCTCGGTCTATTCTTTTGATTTATAAGGGATTTTGCCGATTTCGGCCTATTGGTTAAAAAATGA
GCTGATTTAACAAAAATTTAACGCGAATTTTAACAAAATATTAACGCTTACAATTTAGGTGGCACTTTTC
GGGGAAATGTGCGCGGAACCCCTATTTGTTTATTTTTCTAAATACATTCAAATATGTATCCGCTCATGAG
ACAATAACCCTGATAAATGCTTCAATAATATTGAAAAAGGAAGAGTATGAGTATTCAACATTTCCGTGTC
GCCCTTATTCCCTTTTTTGCGGCATTTTGCCTTCCTGTTTTTGCTCACCCAGAAACGCTGGTGAAAGTAA
AAGATGCTGAAGATCAGTTGGGTGCACGAGTGGGTTACATCGAACTGGATCTCAACAGCGGTAAGATCCT
TGAGAGTTTTCGCCCCGAAGAACGTTTTCCAATGATGAGCACTTTTAAAGTTCTGCTATGTGGCGCGGTA
TTATCCCGTATTGACGCCGGGCAAGAGCAACTCGGTCGCCGCATACACTATTCTCAGAATGACTTGGTTG
AGTACTCACCAGTCACAGAAAAGCATCTTACGGATGGCATGACAGTAAGAGAATTATGCAGTGCTGCCAT
AACCATGAGTGATAACACTGCGGCCAACTTACTTCTGACAACGATCGGAGGACCGAAGGAGCTAACCGCT
TTTTTGCACAACATGGGGGATCATGTAACTCGCCTTGATCGTTGGGAACCGGAGCTGAATGAAGCCATAC
CAAACGACGAGCGTGACACCACGATGCCTGTAGCAATGGCAACAACGTTGCGCAAACTATTAACTGGCGA
ACTACTTACTCTAGCTTCCCGGCAACAATTAATAGACTGGATGGAGGCGGATAAAGTTGCAGGACCACTT
CTGCGCTCGGCCCTTCCGGCTGGCTGGTTTATTGCTGATAAATCTGGAGCCGGTGAGCGTGGGTCTCGCG
GTATCATTGCAGCACTGGGGCCAGATGGTAAGCCCTCCCGTATCGTAGTTATCTACACGACGGGGAGTCA
GGCAACTATGGATGAACGAAATAGACAGATCGCTGAGATAGGTGCCTCACTGATTAAGCATTGGTAACTG
TCAGACCAAGTTTACTCATATATACTTTAGATTGATTTAAAACTTCATTTTTAATTTAAAAGGATCTAGG
TGAAGATCCTTTTTGATAATCTCATGACCAAAATCCCTTAACGTGAGTTTTCGTTCCACTGAGCGTCAGA
CCCCGTAGAAAAGATCAAAGGATCTTCTTGAGATCCTTTTTTTCTGCGCGTAATCTGCTGCTTGCAAACA
AAAAAACCACCGCTACCAGCGGTGGTTTGTTTGCCGGATCAAGAGCTACCAACTCTTTTTCCGAAGGTAA
CTGGCTTCAGCAGAGCGCAGATACCAAATACTGTTCTTCTAGTGTAGCCGTAGTTAGGCCACCACTTCAA
GAACTCTGTAGCACCGCCTACATACCTCGCTCTGCTAATCCTGTTACCAGTGGCTGCTGCCAGTGGCGAT
AAGTCGTGTCTTACCGGGTTGGACTCAAGACGATAGTTACCGGATAAGGCGCAGCGGTCGGGCTGAACGG
GGGGTTCGTGCACACAGCCCAGCTTGGAGCGAACGACCTACACCGAACTGAGATACCTACAGCGTGAGCT
ATGAGAAAGCGCCACGCTTCCCGAAGGGAGAAAGGCGGACAGGTATCCGGTAAGCGGCAGGGTCGGAACA
GGAGAGCGCACGAGGGAGCTTCCAGGGGGAAACGCCTGGTATCTTTATAGTCCTGTCGGGTTTCGCCACC
TCTGACTTGAGCGTCGATTTTTGTGATGCTCGTCAGGGGGGCGGAGCCTATGGAAAAACGCCAGCAACGC
GGCCTTTTTACGGTTCCTGGCCTTTTGCTGGCCTTTTGCTCACATGTTCTTTCCTGCGTTATCCCCTGAT
TCTGTGGATAACCGTATTACCGCCTTTGAGTGAGCTGATACCGCTCGCCGCAGCCGAACGACCGAGCGCA
GCGAGTCAGTGAGCGAGGAAGCGGAAGAGCGCCCAATACGCAAACCGCCTCTCCCCGCGCGTTGGCCGAT
TCATTAATGCAGCTGGCACGACAGGTTTCCCGACTGGAAAGCGGGCAGTGAGCGCAACGCAATTAATGTG
AGTTAGCTCACTCATTAGGCACCCCAGGCTTTACACTTTATGCTTCCGGCTCGTATGTTGTGTGGAATTG
TGAGCGGATAACAATTTCACACAGGAAACAGCTATGACCATGATTACGCCAAGCGCGCAATTAACCCTCA
CTAAAGGGAACAAAAGCTGGAGCTGCAAGCTTAATGTAGTCTTATGCAATACTCTTGTAGTCTTGCAACA
TGGTAACGATGAGTTAGCAACATGCCTTACAAGGAGAGAAAAAGCACCGTGCATGCCGATTGGTGGAAGT
AAGGTGGTACGATCGTGCCTTATTAGGAAGGCAACAGACGGGTCTGACATGGATTGGACGAACCACTGAA
TTGCCGCATTGCAGAGATATTGTATTTAAGTGCCTAGCTCGATACATAAACGGGTCTCTCTGGTTAGACC
AGATCTGAGCCTGGGAGCTCTCTGGCTAACTAGGGAACCCACTGCTTAAGCCTCAATAAAGCTTGCCTTG
AGTGCTTCAAGTAGTGTGTGCCCGTCTGTTGTGTGACTCTGGTAACTAGAGATCCCTCAGACCCTTTTAG
TCAGTGTGGAAAATCTCTAGCAGTGGCGCCCGAACAGGGACTTGAAAGCGAAAGGGAAACCAGAGGAGCT
CTCTCGACGCAGGACTCGGCTTGCTGAAGCGCGCACGGCAAGAGGCGAGGGGCGGCGACTGGTGAGTACG
CCAAAAATTTTGACTAGCGGAGGCTAGAAGGAGAGAGATGGGTGCGAGAGCGTCAGTATTAAGCGGGGGA
GAATTAGATCGCGATGGGAAAAAATTCGGTTAAGGCCAGGGGGAAAGAAAAAATATAAATTAAAACATAT
AGTATGGGCAAGCAGGGAGCTAGAACGATTCGCAGTTAATCCTGGCCTGTTAGAAACATCAGAAGGCTGT
AGACAAATACTGGGACAGCTACAACCATCCCTTCAGACAGGATCAGAAGAACTTAGATCATTATATAATA
CAGTAGCAACCCTCTATTGTGTGCATCAAAGGATAGAGATAAAAGACACCAAGGAAGCTTTAGACAAGAT
AGAGGAAGAGCAAAACAAAAGTAAGACCACCGCACAGCAAGCGGCCGCTGATCTTCAGACCTGGAGGAGG
AGATATGAGGGACAATTGGAGAAGTGAATTATATAAATATAAAGTAGTAAAAATTGAACCATTAGGAGTA
GCACCCACCAAGGCAAAGAGAAGAGTGGTGCAGAGAGAAAAAAGAGCAGTGGGAATAGGAGCTTTGTTCC
TTGGGTTCTTGGGAGCAGCAGGAAGCACTATGGGCGCAGCGTCAATGACGCTGACGGTACAGGCCAGACA
ATTATTGTCTGGTATAGTGCAGCAGCAGAACAATTTGCTGAGGGCTATTGAGGCGCAACAGCATCTGTTG
CAACTCACAGTCTGGGGCATCAAGCAGCTCCAGGCAAGAATCCTGGCTGTGGAAAGATACCTAAAGGATC
AACAGCTCCTGGGGATTTGGGGTTGCTCTGGAAAACTCATTTGCACCACTGCTGTGCCTTGGAATGCTAG
TTGGAGTAATAAATCTCTGGAACAGATTTGGAATCACACGACCTGGATGGAGTGGGACAGAGAAATTAAC
AATTACACAAGCTTAATACACTCCTTAATTGAAGAATCGCAAAACCAGCAAGAAAAGAATGAACAAGAAT
TATTGGAATTAGATAAATGGGCAAGTTTGTGGAATTGGTTTAACATAACAAATTGGCTGTGGTATATAAA
ATTATTCATAATGATAGTAGGAGGCTTGGTAGGTTTAAGAATAGTTTTTGCTGTACTTTCTATAGTGAAT
AGAGTTAGGCAGGGATATTCACCATTATCGTTTCAGACCCACCTCCCAACCCCGAGGGGACCCATGCATT
GCATCTCAATTAGTCAGCAACCAGGTGTGGAAAGTCCCCAGGCTCCCCAGCAGGCAGAAGTATGCAAAGC
ATGCGTCTCAATTAGTCAGCAACCATAGTCCCGCCCCTAACTCCGCCCATCCCGCCCCTAACTCCGCCCA
GTTCCGCCCATTCTCCGCCCCATGGCTGACTAATTTTTTTTATTTATGCAGAGGCCGAGGCCGCCTCGGC
CTCTGAGCTATTCCAGAAGTAGTGAGGAGGCTTTTTTGGAGGCCTAGGCTTTTGCAAAAAGCTTTCTAGA
GGTACCACCGGAGCTTACCATGACCGAGTACAAGCCCACGGTGCGCCTCGCCACCCGCGACGACGTCCCC
AGGGCCGTACGCACCCTCGCCGCCGCGTTCGCCGACTACCCCGCCACGCGCCACACCGTCGATCCGGACC
GCCACATCGAGCGGGTCACCGAGCTGCAAGAACTCTTCCTCACGCGCGTCGGGCTCGACATCGGCAAGGT
GTGGGTCGCGGACGACGGCGCCGCCGTGGCGGTCTGGACCACGCCGGAGAGCGTCGAAGCGGGGGCGGTG
TTCGCCGAGATCGGCCCGCGCATGGCCGAGTTGAGCGGTTCCCGGCTGGCCGCGCAGCAACAGATGGAAG
GCCTCCTGGCGCCGCACCGGCCCAAGGAGCCCGCGTGGTTCCTGGCCACCGTCGGCGTCTCGCCCGACCA
CCAGGGCAAGGGTCTGGGCAGCGCCGTCGTGCTCCCCGGAGTGGAGGCGGCCGAGCGCGCCGGGGTGCCC
GCCTTCCTGGAGACCTCCGCGCCCCGCAACCTCCCCTTCTACGAGCGGCTCGGCTTCACCGTCACCGCCG
ACGTCGAGGTGCCCGAAGGACCGCGCACCTGGTGCATGACCCGCAAGCCCGGTGCCAGTTAACGAATTCT
AGATCTTGAGACAAATGGCAGTATTCATCCACAATTTTAAAAGAAAAGGGGGGATTGGGGGGTACAGTGC
AGGGGAAAGAATAGTAGACATAATAGCAACAGACATACAAACTAAAGAATTACAAAAACAAATTACAAAA
ATTCAAAATTTTCGGGTTTATTACAGGGACAGCAGAGATCCACTTTGGCGCCGGCTCGAGGCCTGCAGGT
GCAAAGATGGATAAAGTTTTAAACAGAGAGGAATCTTTGCAGCTAATGGACCTTCTAGGTCTTGAAAGGA
GTGGGAATT
Features (pLannotate 1.2.2; 34 found; start..end, strand, type, name):
      1..1179    +  promoter       EF-1α promoter: strong constitutive promoter for human elongation factor EF-1α
   1200..1220    +  protein_bind   attB1: mutant version of attB; core recombination site for the Gateway® BP reaction BP Clonase™
   1226..4240    +  CDS            TP53BP2 (fragment): ASPP2_HUMAN - Also known as ASPP2, BBP. Experimental evidence at protein level: Swiss-Prot protein existence level 1. Regulator that plays a central role in regulation of apoptosis and cell growth via its interactions with proteins such as TP53 (PubMed:12524540). Regulates TP53 by enhancing the DNA binding and transactivation function of TP53 on the promoters of proapoptotic genes in vivo. Inhibits the ability of NAE1 to conjugate NEDD8 to CUL1, and thereby decreases NAE1 ability to induce apoptosis. Impedes cell cycle progression at G2/M. Its apoptosis-stimulating activity is inhibited by its
   4245..4269    -  protein_bind   attB2: mutant version of attB; recombination site for the Gateway® BP reaction BP Clonase™
   4277..4318    +  CDS            V5 tag: epitope tag from simian virus 5
   4334..4387    +  promoter       U6 promoter (fragment): RNA polymerase III promoter for human U6 snRNA
   4429..5017    +  misc_feature   WPRE: woodchuck hepatitis virus posttranscriptional regulatory element
   5068..5087    +  misc_feature   cPPT/CTS (fragment): central polypurine tract and central termination sequence of HIV-1
   5089..5322    +  LTR            3' LTR (ΔU3): self-inactivating 3' long terminal repeat (LTR) from HIV-1
   5400..5521    +  polyA_signal   SV40 poly(A) signal: SV40 polyadenylation signal
   5561..5696    +  rep_origin     SV40 ori: SV40 origin of replication
   5717..5735    -  promoter       T7 promoter: promoter for bacteriophage T7 RNA polymerase
   5743..5898    +  CDS            lacZα (fragment): LacZα fragment of β-galactosidase; lacZ fragment
   5903..6331    +  rep_origin     f1 ori (sequence partly withheld): f1 bacteriophage origin of replication; arrow indicates direction of (+) strand synthesis
   6384..6488    +  promoter       AmpR promoter: bla
   6489..7349    +  CDS            AmpR: β-lactamase; bla; confers resistance to ampicillin, carbenicillin, and related antibiotics
   7520..8108    +  rep_origin     ori: high-copy-number ColE1/pMB1/pBR322/pUC origin of replication
   8291..8383    +  CDS            lacI (fragment): lac repressor; lacI; The lac repressor binds to the lac operator to inhibit transcription in E. coli. This inhibition can be relieved by adding lactose or isopropyl-β-D-thiogalactopyranoside (IPTG).
   8396..8417    +  protein_bind   CAP binding site: CAP binding activates transcription in the presence of cAMP. E. coli catabolite activator protein
   8432..8462    +  promoter       lac promoter: promoter for the E. coli lac operon
   8466..8488    +  protein_bind   lac operator (fragment): The lac repressor binds to the lac operator to inhibit transcription in E. coli. This inhibition can be relieved by adding lactose or isopropyl-β-D-thiogalactopyranoside (IPTG). lac repressor encoded by lacI
   8531..8549    +  promoter       T3 promoter: promoter for bacteriophage T3 RNA polymerase
   8577..8803    +  promoter       RSV promoter: Rous sarcoma virus enhancer/promoter
   8804..8984    +  LTR            5' LTR (truncated): truncated 5' long terminal repeat (LTR) from HIV-1
   9031..9156    +  misc_feature   HIV-1 Ψ: packaging signal of human immunodeficiency virus type 1
   9140..9503    +  CDS            HIV-1 gag (fragment): gag protein from human immunodeficiency virus 1; gag
   9649..9882    +  misc_feature   RRE: The Rev response element (RRE) of HIV-1 allows for Rev-dependent mRNA export from the nucleus to the cytoplasm.
  10259..10285   +  CDS            Rev (fragment): human immunodeficiency virus 1 (HIV-1) Rev protein; rev; enhances nuclear export of unspliced and incompletely spliced viral mRNAs
  10292..10315   +  promoter       SV40 promoter (fragment): SV40 early promoter
  10316..10387   +  promoter       SV40 promoter (fragment): SV40 enhancer and early promoter
  10411..10546   +  rep_origin     SV40 ori: SV40 origin of replication
  10592..11188   +  CDS            PuroR (fragment): puromycin N-acetyltransferase; pac from Streptomyces; confers resistance to puromycin
  11237..11354   +  misc_feature   cPPT/CTS: central polypurine tract and central termination sequence of HIV-1
  11419..11485   +  CDS            small t antigen (fragment): SV40 (simian virus 40) small t antigen
