[The description below was written by a language model from this plasmid's Addgene catalogue record and pLannotate feature annotations shown in this document.]
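Description:
TFORF3342 is a lentiviral mammalian expression plasmid built on the pLX_TRC317 backbone and belongs to a barcoded transcription factor ORF collection designed for pooled overexpression screens. It is propagated in E. coli through a high-copy ColE1/pUC-type origin with ampicillin selection (AmpR). An f1 origin and remnants of lac and phage promoter elements are also present in the bacterial portion. The depositor notes a risk of plasmid recombination, which is common for constructs carrying LTR repeats.

The payload is the human TP53BP2 (ASPP2) open reading frame, corresponding to the RefSeq transcript cited by the depositor. It was introduced by Gateway cloning and is therefore flanked by attB1 and attB2 sites. Expression is driven by the strong constitutive EF-1α promoter, and a V5 epitope tag lies just downstream of attB2, positioned for a C-terminal fusion. A WPRE follows to enhance transcript stability and expression. According to the catalogue entry, each vector in the collection carries a unique 24-bp barcode that allows the ORF to be identified in pooled screens, but the barcode is not annotated in the feature table.

The viral framework is third-generation in style: an RSV promoter fused to a truncated HIV-1 5' LTR, the Ψ packaging signal, RRE and cPPT/CTS, and a self-inactivating ΔU3 3' LTR. Within the proviral region, upstream of the EF-1α cassette, an SV40 promoter drives puromycin N-acetyltransferase for selection of transduced cells. The construct is used to produce lentivirus for stable TP53BP2 overexpression, individually or in pooled directed-differentiation screens.
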