Addgene plasmid #144818: TFORF3342
Purpose: Lentiviral vector for overexpressing transcription factor ORFs with unique 24-bp barcodes. Barcodes facilitate identification of transcription factors in pooled screens.
Depositing lab: Feng Zhang. Depositing organization: Broad Institute. Publication: A transcription factor atlas of directed differentiation. Joung J, Ma S, Tay T, Geiger-Schuller KR, Kirchgatterer PC, Verdine VK, Guo B, Arias-Garcia MA, Allen WE, Singh A, Kuksenko O, Abudayyeh OO, Gootenberg JS, Fu Z, Macrae RK, Buenrostro JD, Regev A, Zhang F. Cell. 2023 Jan 5;186(1):209-229.e26. doi: 10.1016/j.cell.2022.11.026. PubMed 36608654.
Backbone
  Vector backbone: pLX_TRC317
  Backbone manufacturer: Broad Institute Genetic Perturbation Platform
  Backbone size w/o insert (bp): 8264
  Vector type: Mammalian Expression, Lentiviral
  Selectable markers: Puromycin
Growth in bacteria
  Bacterial resistance: Ampicillin, 100 μg/mL
  Growth temperature: 37°C
  Growth strain: NEB Stable
  Copy number: High Copy
Gene/Insert
  Gene/Insert name: TP53BP2
  Species: H. sapiens (human)
  Insert size (bp): 3227
  Entrez Gene: TP53BP2 (a.k.a. 53BP2, ASPP2, BBP, P53BP2, PPP1R13A)
  Promoter: EF1a
  Cloning method: Gateway Cloning
  Sequencing primers: 5′ GGGTGGAGACTGAAGTTAGGCCAG; 3′ CACATAGCGTAAAAGGAGCAACATAG
Resource information
  A portion of this plasmid was derived from a plasmid made by: Broad Institute Genetic Perturbation Platform
Terms and licenses: Academic/Nonprofit Terms; Industry Terms: Not Available to Industry
Depositor comments: NM_005426.2 Please test multiple small colonies in case of plasmid recombination. To make this collection available in a timely manner, a portion of this collection was not fully sequenced by Addgene. If an Addgene verified full plasmid sequence is not available, please contact us prior to placing an order to request the full sequence.
How to cite: TFORF3342 was a gift from Feng Zhang (Addgene plasmid # 144818 ; http://n2t.net/addgene:144818 ; RRID:Addgene_144818)
