>Addgene plasmid #144818 | TFORF3342 | depositor partial sequence | sequence record 286569 | Insert
ATCGATTGATCAACAAGTTTGTACAAAAAAGCAGGCACCATGGATCTGACTCTTGCTGAACTTCAGGAAA
TGGCATCTCGCCAGCAGCAACAGATTGAAGCCCAGCAACAATTGCTGGCAACTAAGGAACAGCGCTTAAA
GTTTTTGAAACAACAAGATCAGCGACAACAGCAACAAGTTGCTGAGCAGGAGAAACTTAAAAGGCTAAAA
GAAATAGCTGAGAATCAGGAAGCTAAGCTAAAAAAAGTGAGAGCACTTAAAGGCCACGTGGAACAGAAGA
GACTAAGCAATGGGAAACTTGTGGAGGAAATTGAACAGATGAATAATTTGTTCCAGCAAAAACAGAGGGA
GCTCGTCCTGGCTGTGTCAAAAGTAGAAGAACTGACCAGGCAGCTAGAGATGCTCAAGAACGGCAGGATC
GACAGCCACCATGACAATCAGTCTGCAGTGGCTGAGCTTGATCGCCTCTATAAGGAGCTGCAGCTAAGAA
ACAAATTGAATCAAGAGCAGAATGCCAAGCTACAACAACAGAGGGAGTGTTTGAATAAGCGTAATTCAGA
AGTGGCAGTCATGGATAAGCGTGTTAATGAGCTGAGGGACCGGCTGTGGAAGAAGAAGGCAGCTCTACAG
CAAAAAGAAAATCTACCAGTTTCATCTGATGGAAATCTTCCCCAGCAAGCCGCGTCAGCCCCAAGCCGTG
TGGCTGCAGTAGGTCCCTATATCCAGTCGTCTACTATGCCTCGGATGCCCTCAAGGCCTGAATTGCTGGT
GAAGCCAGCCCTGCCGGATGGTTCCTTGGTCATTCAGGCTTCAGAGGGGCCGATGAAAATACAGACACTG
CCCAACATGAGATCTGGGGCTGCTTCACAAACTAAAGGCTCTAAAATCCATCCAGTTGGCCCTGATTGGA
GTCCTTCAAATGCAGATCTTTTCCCAAGCCAAGGCTCTGCTTCTGTACCTCAAAGCACTGGGAATGCTCT
GGATCAAGTTGATGATGGAGAGGTTCCGCTGAGGGAGAAAGAGAAGAAAGTGCGTCCGTTCTCAATGTTT
GATGCAGTAGACCAGTCCAATGCCCCACCTTCCTTTGGTACTCTGAGGAAGAACCAGAGCAGTGAAGATA
TCTTGCGGGATGCTCAGGTTGCAAATAAAAATGTGGCTAAAGTACCACCTCCTGTTCCTACAAAACCAAA
ACAGATTAATTTGCCTTATTTTGGACAAACTAATCAGCCACCTTCAGACATTAAGCCAGACGGAAGTTCT
CAGCAGTTGTCAACAGTTGTTCCGTCCATGGGAACTAAACCAAAACCAGCAGGGCAGCAGCCGAGAGTGC
TGCTATCTCCCAGCATACCTTCGGTTGGCCAAGACCAGACCCTTTCTCCAGGTTCTAAGCAAGAAAGTCC
ACCTGCTGCTGCCGTCCGGCCCTTTACTCCCCAGCCTTCCAAAGACACCTTACTTCCACCCTTCAGAAAA
CCCCAGACCGTGGCAGCAAGTTCAATATATTCCATGTATACGCAACAGCAGGCGCCAGGAAAAAACTTCC
AGCAGGCTGTGCAGAGCGCGTTGACCAAGACTCATACCAGAGGGCCACACTTTTCAAGTGTATATGGTAA
GCCTGTAATTGCTGCTGCCCAGAATCAACAGCAGCACCCAGAGAACATTTATTCCAATAGCCAGGGCAAG
CCTGGCAGTCCAGAACCTGAAACAGAGCCTGTTTCTTCAGTTCAGGAGAACCATGAAAACGAAAGAATTC
CTCGGCCACTCAGCCCAACTAAATTACTGCCTTTCTTATCTAATCCTTACCGAAACCAGAGTGATGCTGA
CCTAGAAGCCTTACGAAAGAAACTGTCTAACGCACCAAGGCCTCTAAAGAAACGTAGTTCTATTACAGAG
CCAGAGGGTCCTAATGGGCCAAATATTCAGAAGCTTTTATATCAGAGGACCACCATAGCGGCCATGGAGA
CCATCTCTGTCCCATCATACCCATCCAAGTCAGCTTCTGTGACTGCCAGCTCAGAAAGCCCAGTAGAAAT
CCAGAATCCATATTTACATGTGGAGCCCGAAAAGGAGGTGGTCTCTCTGGTTCCTGAATCATTGTCCCCA
GAGGATGTGGGGAATGCCAGTACAGAGAACAGTGACATGCCAGCTCCTTCTCCAGGCCTTGATTATGAGC
CTGAGGGAGTCCCAGACAACAGCCCAAATCTCCAGAATAACCCAGAAGAACCAAATCCAGAGGCTCCACA
TGTGCTTGATGTGTACCTGGAGGAGTACCCTCCATACCCACCCCCACCATACCCATCTGGGGAGCCTGAA
GGGCCCGGAGAAGACTCGGTGAGCATGCGCCCGCCTGAAATCACCGGGCAGGTCTCTCTGCCTCCTGGTA
AAAGGACAAACTTGCGTAAAACTGGCTCAGAGCGTATCGCTCATGGAATGAGGGTGAAATTCAACCCCCT
TGCTTTACTGCTAGATTCGTCTTTGGAGGGAGAATTTGACCTTGTACAGAGAATTATTTATGAGGTTGAT
GACCCAAGCCTCCCCAATGATGAAGGCATCACGGCTCTTCACAATGCTGTGTGTGCAGGCCACACAGAAA
TCGTTAAGTTCCTGGTACAGTTTGGTGTAAATGTAAATGCTGCTGATAGTGATGGATGGACTCCATTACA
TTGTGCTGCCTCATGTAACAACGTCCAAGTGTGTAAGTTTTTGGTGGAGTCAGGAGCCGCTGTGTTTGCC
ATGACCTACAGTGACATGCAGACTGCTGCAGATAAGTGCGAGGAAATGGAGGAAGGCTACACTCAGTGCT
CCCAATTTCTTTATGGAGTTCAGGAGAAGATGGGCATAATGAATAAAGGAGTCATTTATGCGCTTTGGGA
TTATGAACCTCAGAATGATGATGAGCTGCCCATGAAAGAAGGAGACTGCATGACAATCATCCACAGGGAA
GACGAAGATGAAATCGAATGGTGGTGGGCGCGCCTTAATGATAAGGAGGGATATGTTCCACGTAACTTGC
TGGGACTGTACCCAAGAATTAAACCAAGACAAAGGAGCTTGGCCTGAGACCCAGCTTTCTTGTACAAAGT
GGTTGATATCGGTAAGCCTATCCCTAACCCTCTCCTCGGTCTCGATTCTACGTAGTAATGAACTAGTCCG
TAACTTGAAAGTATTTCGATTTCTTGGCTTTATATATCTTGTGGAAAGGACGACCCGCACGCAAACTACA
TTCGTCA
