>Addgene plasmid #144818 | TFORF3342 | depositor partial sequence | sequence record 286570 | Barcode
CCCGCACGCAAACTACATTCGTCA
